>Addgene plasmid #100697 | YCe2735 HC_Kan_Kozak-ATG-IgkL_p6 | depositor full sequence | sequence record 189622 | YCe2735 HC_Kan_Kozak-ATG-IgkL_p6 sequence 1884 bps
GATTGCAGTCCAGTTACGCTGGAGTCTGAGGCTCGTCCTGAATGATATCAAGCTTGAATTCGTTACGTCT
CGCCAGCCGCCACCATGGAAACAGACACACTGCTGCTATGGGTACTGCTGCTCTGGGTTCCAGGTTCCAC
TGGTGACAGCAGCCGAGACGGACGAATTCTCTAGATATCGCTCAATACTGACCATTTAAATCATACCTGA
CCTCCATAGCAGAAAGTCAAAAGCCTCCGACCGGAGGCTTTTGACTTGATCGGCACGTAAGAGGTTCCAA
CTTTCACCATAATGAAATAAGATCACTACCGGGCGTATTTTTTGAGTTATCGAGATTTTCAGGAGCTAAG
GAAGCTAAAATGAGCCATATTCAACGGGAAACGTCTTGCTCGAGGCCGCGATTAAATTCCAACATGGATG
CTGATTTATATGGGTATAAATGGGCTCGCGATAATGTCGGGCAATCAGGTGCGACAATCTATCGATTGTA
TGGGAAGCCCGATGCGCCAGAGTTGTTTCTGAAACATGGCAAAGGTAGCGTTGCCAATGATGTTACAGAT
GAGATGGTCAGGCTAAACTGGCTGACGGAATTTATGCCTCTTCCGACCATCAAGCATTTTATCCGTACTC
CTGATGATGCATGGTTACTCACCACTGCGATCCCAGGGAAAACAGCATTCCAGGTATTAGAAGAATATCC
TGATTCAGGTGAAAATATTGTTGATGCGCTGGCAGTGTTCCTGCGCCGGTTGCATTCGATTCCTGTTTGT
AATTGTCCTTTTAACGGCGATCGCGTATTTCGTCTCGCTCAGGCGCAATCACGAATGAATAACGGTTTGG
TTGGTGCGAGTGATTTTGATGACGAGCGTAATGGCTGGCCTGTTGAACAAGTCTGGAAAGAAATGCATAA
GCTTTTGCCATTCTCACCGGATTCAGTCGTCACTCATGGTGATTTCTCACTTGATAACCTTATTTTTGAC
GAGGGGAAATTAATAGGTTGTATTGATGTTGGACGAGTCGGAATCGCAGACCGATACCAGGATCTTGCCA
TCCTATGGAACTGCCTCGGTGAGTTTTCTCCTTCATTACAGAAACGGCTTTTTCAAAAATATGGTATTGA
TAATCCTGATATGAATAAATTGCAGTTTCACTTGATGCTCGATGAGTTTTTCTAATGAGGGCCCAAATGT
AATCACCTGGCTCACCTTCGGGTGGGCCTTTCTGCGTTGCTGGCGTTTTTCCATAGGCTCCGCCCCCCTG
ACGAGCATCACAAAAATCGATGCTCAAGTCAGAGGTGGCGAAACCCGACAGGACTATAAAGATACCAGGC
GTTTCCCCCTGGAAGCTCCCTCGTGCGCTCTCCTGTTCCGACCCTGCCGCTTACCGGATACCTGTCCGCC
TTTCTCCCTTCGGGAAGCGTGGCGCTTTCTCATAGCTCACGCTGTAGGTATCTCAGTTCGGTGTAGGTCG
TTCGCTCCAAGCTGGGCTGTGTGCACGAACCCCCCGTTCAGCCCGACCGCTGCGCCTTATCCGGTAACTA
TCGTCTTGAGTCCAACCCGGTAAGACACGACTTATCGCCACTGGCAGCAGCCACTGGTAACAGGATTAGC
AGAGCGAGGTATGTAGGCGGTGCTACAGAGTTCTTGAAGTGGTGGCCTAACTACGGCTACACTAGAAGAA
CAGTATTTGGTATCTGCGCTCTGCTGAAGCCAGTTACCTCGGAAAAAGAGTTGGTAGCTCTTGATCCGGC
AAACAAACCACCGCTGGTAGCGGTGGTTTTTTTGTTTGCAAGCAGCAGATTACGCGCAGAAAAAAAGGAT
CTCAAGAAGATCCTTTGATTTTCTACCGAAGAAAGGCCCACCCGTGAAGGTGAGCCAGTGAGTT
Features (pLannotate 1.2.2; 7 found; start..end, strand, type, name):
     85..147     +  sig_peptide    Igκ leader: leader sequence from mouse immunoglobulin κ light chain
    225..256     +  terminator     tonB terminator: bidirectional E. coli tonB-P14 transcription terminator
    257..359     +  promoter       cat promoter: promoter of the E. coli cat gene encoding chloramphenicol acetyltransferase
    360..1175    +  CDS            KanR: aminoglycoside phosphotransferase; aph(3')-Ia; confers resistance to kanamycin in bacteria or G418 (Geneticin®) in eukaryotes
   1199..1226    +  terminator     T7Te terminator: phage T7 early transcription terminator
   1238..1825    -  rep_origin     ori: high-copy-number ColE1/pMB1/pBR322/pUC origin of replication
   1847..1876    -  terminator     T3Te terminator: phage T3 early transcription terminator
