>Addgene plasmid #100697 | YCe2735 HC_Kan_Kozak-ATG-IgkL_p6 | addgene full sequence | sequence record 192920 | Addgene NGS Result
GATTGCAGTCCAGTTACGCTGGAGTCTGAGGCTCGTCCTGAATGATATCAAGCTTGAATTCGTTACGTCT
CGCCAGCCGCCACCATGGAAACAGACACACTGCTGCTATGGGTACTGCTGCTCTGGGTTCCAGGTTCCAC
TGGTGACAGCAGCCGAGACGGACGAATTCTCTAGATATCGCTCAATACTGACCATTTAAATCATACCTGA
CCTCCATAGCAGAAAGTCAAAAGCCTCCGACCGGAGGCTTTTGACTTGATCGGCACGTAAGAGGTTCCAA
CTTTCACCATAATGAAATAAGATCACTACCGGGCGTATTTTTTGAGTTATCGAGATTTTCAGGAGCTAAG
GAAGCTAAAATGAGCCATATTCAACGGGAAACGTCTTGCTCGAGGCCGCGATTAAATTCCAACATGGATG
CTGATTTATATGGGTATAAATGGGCTCGCGATAATGTCGGGCAATCAGGTGCGACAATCTATCGATTGTA
TGGGAAGCCCGATGCGCCAGAGTTGTTTCTGAAACATGGCAAAGGTAGCGTTGCCAATGATGTTACAGAT
GAGATGGTCAGGCTAAACTGGCTGACGGAATTTATGCCTCTTCCGACCATCAAGCATTTTATCCGTACTC
CTGATGATGCATGGTTACTCACCACTGCGATCCCAGGGAAAACAGCATTCCAGGTATTAGAAGAATATCC
TGATTCAGGTGAAAATATTGTTGATGCGCTGGCAGTGTTCCTGCGCCGGTTGCATTCGATTCCTGTTTGT
AATTGTCCTTTTAACGGCGATCGCGTATTTCGTCTCGCTCAGGCGCAATCACGAATGAATAACGGTTTGG
TTGGTGCGAGTGATTTTGATGACGAGCGTAATGGCTGGCCTGTTGAACAAGTCTGGAAAGAAATGCATAA
GCTTTTGCCATTCTCACCGGATTCAGTCGTCACTCATGGTGATTTCTCACTTGATAACCTTATTTTTGAC
GAGGGGAAATTAATAGGTTGTATTGATGTTGGACGAGTCGGAATCGCAGACCGATACCAGGATCTTGCCA
TCCTATGGAACTGCCTCGGTGAGTTTTCTCCTTCATTACAGAAACGGCTTTTTCAAAAATATGGTATTGA
TAATCCTGATATGAATAAATTGCAGTTTCACTTGATGCTCGATGAGTTTTTCTGAGGGCCCAAATGTAAT
CACCTGGCTCACCTTCGGGTGGGCCTTTCTGCGTTGCTGGCGTTTTTCCATAGGCTCCGCCCCCCTGACG
AGCATCACAAAAATCGATGCTCAAGTCAGAGGTGGCGAAACCCGACAGGACTATAAAGATACCAGGCGTT
TCCCCCTGGAAGCTCCCTCGTGCGCTCTCCTGTTCCGACCCTGCCGCTTACCGGATACCTGTCCGCCTTT
CTCCCTTCGGGAAGCGTGGCGCTTTCTCATAGCTCACGCTGTAGGTATCTCAGTTCGGTGTAGGTCGTTC
GCTCCAAGCTGGGCTGTGTGCACGAACCCCCCGTTCAGCCCGACCGCTGCGCCTTATCCGGTAACTATCG
TCTTGAGTCCAACCCGGTAAGACACGACTTATCGCCACTGGCAGCAGCCACTGGTAACAGGATTAGCAGA
GCGAGGTATGTAGGCGGTGCTACAGAGTTCTTGAAGTGGTGGCCTAACTACGGCTACACTAGAAGAACAG
TATTTGGTATCTGCGCTCTGCTGAAGCCAGTTACCTCGGAAAAAGAGTTGGTAGCTCTTGATCCGGCAAA
CAAACCACCGCTGGTAGCGGTGGTTTTTTTGTTTGCAAGCAGCAGATTACGCGCAGAAAAAAAGGATCTC
AAGAAGATCCTTTGATTTTCTACCGAAGAAAGGCCCACCCGTGAAGGTGAGCCAGTGAGTT
Features (pLannotate 1.2.2; 7 found; start..end, strand, type, name):
     85..147     +  sig_peptide    Igκ leader: leader sequence from mouse immunoglobulin κ light chain
    225..256     +  terminator     tonB terminator: bidirectional E. coli tonB-P14 transcription terminator
    257..359     +  promoter       cat promoter: promoter of the E. coli cat gene encoding chloramphenicol acetyltransferase
    360..1173    +  CDS            KanR (fragment): aminoglycoside phosphotransferase; aph(3')-Ia; confers resistance to kanamycin in bacteria or G418 (Geneticin®) in eukaryotes
   1196..1223    +  terminator     T7Te terminator: phage T7 early transcription terminator
   1235..1822    -  rep_origin     ori: high-copy-number ColE1/pMB1/pBR322/pUC origin of replication
   1844..1873    -  terminator     T3Te terminator: phage T3 early transcription terminator
