[The description below was written by a language model from this plasmid's Addgene catalogue record and pLannotate feature annotations shown in this document.]
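Description:
YCe2735 HC_Kan_Kozak-ATG-IgkL_p6 is a small (about 1.9 kb) part-donor plasmid from the EMMA (Extensible Mammalian Modular Assembly) toolkit, built on the pSMART HC_Kan cloning backbone. It is a storage and propagation vector for E. coli rather than an expression vector. It replicates from a high-copy ColE1/pUC-type origin and is selected with kanamycin through an aph(3')-Ia aminoglycoside phosphotransferase gene, which the annotation places downstream of a cat gene promoter. The backbone carries several transcription terminators (tonB, T7Te and T3Te) around the marker, origin and cloning region. In this type of backbone they insulate the insert from read-through transcription in either direction.

The payload is a short module containing a Kozak translation-initiation context, an ATG start codon and the Igκ leader, a 63-nt N-terminal signal peptide. The catalogue field lists the insert species as human, but both the depositor comment and the feature annotation identify the leader as coming from the mouse immunoglobulin κ light chain. The part is designed for position 6 of the EMMA assembly scheme, in the functional category of signal peptides for subcellular targeting. When assembled upstream of a coding sequence in a mammalian expression vector, it supplies the translation start and directs the resulting protein into the secretory pathway for secretion. The plasmid has no mammalian promoter, polyadenylation signal or cargo gene of its own, since those come from parts at other positions. The record does not state the restriction sites used for cloning or part release. The depositor and sequencing-derived records differ by only three nucleotides and show the same feature layout, except that the sequencing-derived record annotates the kanamycin marker as a fragment.
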