Addgene plasmid #100697: YCe2735 HC_Kan_Kozak-ATG-IgkL_p6
Purpose: part designed to occupy position 6 of EMMA. Functional category: Signal peptide for subcellular targeting
Depositing lab: Yizhi Cai. Depositing organization: University of Edinburgh. Publication: EMMA: An Extensible Mammalian Modular Assembly Toolkit for the Rapid Design and Production of Diverse Expression Vectors. Martella A, Matjusaitis M, Auxillos J, Pollard SM, Cai Y. ACS Synth Biol. 2017 Apr 24. doi: 10.1021/acssynbio.7b00016. PubMed 28418644.
Backbone
  Vector backbone: pSMART HC_Kan
  Vector type: Synthetic Biology
Growth in bacteria
  Bacterial resistance: Kanamycin, 50 μg/mL
  Growth temperature: 37°C
  Growth strain: DH5alpha
  Copy number: High Copy
Gene/Insert
  Gene/Insert name: Kozak_ATG_IgkL
  Species: H. sapiens (human)
  Cloning method: Restriction Enzyme; 5′ cloning site Unknown (unknown if destroyed); 3′ cloning site Unknown (unknown if destroyed)
Terms and licenses: Academic/Nonprofit Terms; Industry Terms: Not Available to Industry
Depositor comments: N-terminal leader sequence from mouse immunoglobulin ? light chain. Peptide tag that targets the protein to the secretion pathway for protein secretion
How to cite: YCe2735 HC_Kan_Kozak-ATG-IgkL_p6 was a gift from Yizhi Cai (Addgene plasmid # 100697 ; http://n2t.net/addgene:100697 ; RRID:Addgene_100697)
